>Addgene plasmid #141035 | pENTR-L5-CMV-R3 | addgene full sequence | sequence record 302007 | Addgene NGS Result
GTTAACGCTAGCATGGATCTCGGGCCCCAAATAATGATTTTATTTTGACTGATAGTGACCTGTTCGTTGC
AACAAATTGATGAGCAATGCTTTTTTATAATGCCAACTTTGTATACAAAAGTTGAAGCTTCGTTACATAA
CTTACGGTAAATGGCCCGCCTGGCTGACCGCCCAACGACCCCCGCCCATTGACGTCAATAATGACGTATG
TTCCCATAGTAACGCCAATAGGGACTTTCCATTGACGTCAATGGGTGGAGTATTTACGGTAAACTGCCCA
CTTGGCAGTACATCAAGTGTATCATATGCCAAGTACGCCCCCTATTGACGTCAATGACGGTAAATGGCCC
GCCTGGCATTATGCCCAGTACATGACCTTATGGGACTTTCCTACTTGGCAGTACATCTACGTATTAGTCA
TCGCTATTACCATGGTGATGCGGTTTTGGCAGTACATCAATGGGCGTGGATAGCGGTTTGACTCACGGGG
ATTTCCAAGTCTCCACCCCATTGACGTCAATGGGAGTTTGTTTTGGCACCAAAATCAACGGGACTTTCCA
AAATGTCGTAACAACTCCGCCCCATTGACGCAAATGGGCGGTAGGCGTGTACGGTGGGAGGTCTATATAA
GCAGAGCTCGTTTAGTGAACCGTCAGATCGCCTGGAGACGCCATCCACGCTGTTTTGACCTCCATAGAAG
ACACCGGGACCGATCCAGCCTCCGAAGCTTCAACTTTGTATAATAAAGTTGAACGAGAAACGTAAAATGA
TATAAATATCAATATATTAAATTAGATTTTGCATAAAAAACAGACTACATAATACTGTAAAACACAACAT
ATCCAGTCACTATGAATCAACTACTTAGATGGTATTAGTGACCTGTACTGCAGCTCTGGCCCGTGTCTCA
AAATCTCTGATGTTACATTGCACAAGATAAAAATATATCATCATGAACAATAAAACTGTCTGCTTACATA
AACAGTAATACAAGGGGTGTTATGAGCCATATTCAACGGGAAACGTCGAGGCCGCGATTAAATTCCAACA
TGGATGCTGATTTATATGGGTATAAATGGGCTCGTGATAATGTCGGGCAATCAGGTGCGACAATCTATCG
CTTGTATGGGAAGCCCGATGCGCCAGAGTTGTTTCTGAAACATGGCAAAGGTAGCGTTGCCAATGATGTT
ACAGATGAGATGGTCAGACTAAACTGGCTGACGGAATTTATGCCTCTTCCGACCATCAAGCATTTTATCC
GTACTCCTGATGATGCATGGTTACTCACCACTGCGATCCCCGGAAAAACAGCATTCCAGGTATTAGAAGA
ATATCCTGATTCAGGTGAAAATATTGTTGATGCGCTGGCAGTGTTCCTGCGCCGGTTGCATTCGATTCCT
GTTTGTAATTGTCCTTTTAACAGCGATCGCGTATTTCGTCTCGCTCAGGCGCAATCACGAATGAATAACG
GTTTGGTTGATGCGAGTGATTTTGATGACGAGCGTAATGGCTGGCCTGTTGAACAAGTCTGGAAAGAAAT
GCATAAACTTTTGCCATTCTCACCGGATTCAGTCGTCACTCATGGTGATTTCTCACTTGATAACCTTATT
TTTGACGAGGGGAAATTAATAGGTTGTATTGATGTTGGACGAGTCGGAATCGCAGACCGATACCAGGATC
TTGCCATCCTATGGAACTGCCTCGGTGAGTTTTCTCCTTCATTACAGAAACGGCTTTTTCAAAAATATGG
TATTGATAATCCTGATATGAATAAATTGCAGTTTCATTTGATGCTCGATGAGTTTTTCTAATCAGAATTG
GTTAATTGGTTGTAACACTGGCAGAGCATTACGCTGACTTGACGGGACGGCGCAAGCTCATGACCAAAAT
CCCTTAACGTGAGTTTTCGTTCCACTGAGCGTCAGACCCCGTAGAAAAGATCAAAGGATCTTCTTGAGAT
CCTTTTTTTCTGCGCGTAATCTGCTGCTTGCAAACAAAAAAACCACCGCTACCAGCGGTGGTTTGTTTGC
CGGATCAAGAGCTACCAACTCTTTTTCCGAAGGTAACTGGCTTCAGCAGAGCGCAGATACCAAATACTGT
TCTTCTAGTGTAGCCGTAGTTAGGCCACCACTTCAAGAACTCTGTAGCACCGCCTACATACCTCGCTCTG
CTAATCCTGTTACCAGTGGCTGCTGCCAGTGGCGATAAGTCGTGTCTTACCGGGTTGGACTCAAGACGAT
AGTTACCGGATAAGGCGCAGCGGTCGGGCTGAACGGGGGGTTCGTGCACACAGCCCAGCTTGGAGCGAAC
GACCTACACCGAACTGAGATACCTACAGCGTGAGCTATGAGAAAGCGCCACGCTTCCCGAAGGGAGAAAG
GCGGACAGGTATCCGGTAAGCGGCAGGGTCGGAACAGGAGAGCGCACGAGGGAGCTTCCAGGGGGAAACG
CCTGGTATCTTTATAGTCCTGTCGGGTTTCGCCACCTCTGACTTGAGCGTCGATTTTTGTGATGCTCGTC
AGGGGGGCGGAGCCTATGGAAAAACGCCAGCAACGCGGCCTTTTTACGGTTCCTGGCCTTTTGCTGGCCT
TTTGCTCACATGTTCTTTCCTGCGTTATCCCCTGATTCTGTGGATAACCGTATTACCGCTAGCCAGGAAG
AGTTTGTAGAAACGCAAAAAGGCCATCCGTCAGGATGGCCTTCTGCTTAGTTTGATGCCTGGCAGTTTAT
GGCGGGCGTCCTGCCCGCCACCCTCCGGGCCGTTGCTTCACAACGTTCAAATCCGCTCCCGGCGGATTTG
TCCTACTCAGGAGAGCGTTCACCGACAAACAACAGATAAAACGAAAGGCCCAGTCTTCCGACTGAGCCTT
TCGTTTTATTTGATGCCTGGCAGTTCCCTACTCTCGC
Features (pLannotate 1.2.2; 8 found; start..end, strand, type, name):
     29..124     +  protein_bind   attL5: mutant version of attL; recombination site for the Gateway® LR reaction LR Clonase™
    131..434     +  enhancer       CMV enhancer: human cytomegalovirus immediate early enhancer
    435..638     +  promoter       CMV promoter: human cytomegalovirus (CMV) immediate early promoter
    731..854     +  protein_bind   attR3: mutant version of attR; recombination site for the Gateway® LR reaction LR Clonase™
   1002..1811    +  CDS            KanR: aminoglycoside phosphotransferase; aph(3')-Ia; confers resistance to kanamycin in bacteria or G418 (Geneticin®) in eukaryotes
   1954..2542    +  rep_origin     ori: high-copy-number ColE1/pMB1/pBR322/pUC origin of replication
   2677..2704    -  terminator     rrnB T2 terminator: transcription terminator T2 from the E. coli rrnB gene
   2836..2879    +  terminator     rrnB T1 terminator: Escherichia coli rrnB; transcription terminator T1 from the E. coli rrnB gene
