[The description below was written by a language model from this plasmid's Addgene catalogue record and pLannotate feature annotations shown in this document.]
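Description:
pENTR-L5-CMV-R3 is a small (about 2.9 kb) Gateway entry clone built on a pDONR-type backbone. It serves as a promoter module for Multisite Gateway assembly and is not a stand-alone expression plasmid. It is maintained in E. coli at high copy through a ColE1/pUC-type origin and selected with kanamycin via the aph(3')-Ia KanR gene. The rrnB T1 and T2 terminators lie just upstream of the recombination cassette, as is usual in pDONR-derived vectors, where they shield the insert from read-through transcription originating in the backbone.

The payload is the human cytomegalovirus immediate early enhancer and promoter, positioned in the forward orientation between an attL5 site and an attR3 site. No coding sequence, tag, reporter or polyadenylation signal is annotated between the att sites, so the plasmid supplies only the regulatory element. The mutant att sites recombine only with their matching partners in an LR Clonase reaction. In a multi-fragment assembly, the flanking L5 and R3 sites therefore fix both the position and the orientation of the CMV module relative to other entry clones with compatible sites. The promoter ends up next to a downstream element, such as a gene of interest or marker, within the final destination vector.

The catalogue lists the plasmid under mammalian expression, reflecting the strong constitutive activity of CMV in many mammalian cell types. Its stated purpose is Multisite Gateway-mediated vector construction, and the associated publication describes it as part of a modular toolbox for building knock-in gene-targeting vectors. The record does not specify which partner entry clones or destination vectors it is meant to be combined with.
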