Addgene plasmid #141035: pENTR-L5-CMV-R3
Purpose: Mutisite Gateway mediated vector construction
Depositing lab: Hideyuki Okano. Depositing organization: Keio University. Publication: A versatile toolbox for knock-in gene targeting based on the Multisite Gateway technology. Yoshimatsu S, Sone T, Nakajima M, Sato T, Okochi R, Ishikawa M, Nakamura M, Sasaki E, Shiozawa S, Okano H. PLoS One. 2019 Aug 27;14(8):e0221164. doi: 10.1371/journal.pone.0221164. eCollection 2019. PubMed 31454364.
Backbone
  Vector backbone: pDONR
  Backbone manufacturer: Thermo Fisher Scientific
  Vector type: Mammalian Expression
Growth in bacteria
  Bacterial resistance: Kanamycin, 50 μg/mL
  Growth temperature: 37°C
  Growth strain: DH5alpha
  Copy number: High Copy
Gene/Insert
  Gene/Insert name: CMV promoter
  Species: Human cytomegalovirus
  Cloning method: Restriction Enzyme; 5′ cloning site Unknown (unknown if destroyed)
Terms and licenses: Academic/Nonprofit Terms; Industry Terms: Not Available to Industry
How to cite: pENTR-L5-CMV-R3 was a gift from Hideyuki Okano (Addgene plasmid # 141035 ; http://n2t.net/addgene:141035 ; RRID:Addgene_141035)
